LOCUS       Exported 2734 bp ds-DNA circular SYN 18-OCT-2021
DEFINITION  Expressing paired pegRNAs from human U6 and H1 promoters to make
            710-bp deletion on e-NMU locus.
ACCESSION   .
VERSION     .
KEYWORDS    Lentiguide-Blast-eNMU710
SOURCE      synthetic DNA construct
  ORGANISM  synthetic DNA construct
REFERENCE   1 (bases 1 to 2734)
  TITLE     Precise genomic deletions using paired prime editing
  JOURNAL   Unpublished
REFERENCE   2 (bases 1 to 2734)
  AUTHORS   .
  TITLE     Direct Submission
  JOURNAL   Exported Oct 18, 2021 from SnapGene Server 1.1.58
            http://www.snapgene.com
FEATURES             Location/Qualifiers
     source          1..2734
                     /organism="synthetic DNA construct"
                     /mol_type="other DNA"
     promoter        32..272
                     /label=U6 promoter
                     /note="RNA polymerase III promoter for human U6 snRNA"
     primer_bind     32..52
                     /label=hU6-F
                     /note="Human U6 promoter, forward primer"
     primer_bind     203..222
                     /label=LKO.1 5'
                     /note="Human U6 promoter, forward primer"
     misc_RNA        302..377
                     /label=gRNA scaffold
                     /note="guide RNA scaffold for the Streptococcus pyogenes
                     CRISPR/Cas9 system"
     primer_bind     429..451
                     /label=M13/pUC Forward
                     /note="In lacZ gene"
     primer_bind     443..460
                     /label=M13 Forward
                     /note="In lacZ gene. Also called M13-F20 or M13 (-21)
                     Forward"
     primer_bind     444..460
                     /label=M13 fwd
                     /note="common sequencing primer, one of multiple similar
                     variants"
     primer_bind     602..621
                     /label=H1
                     /note="Human H1 promoter, forward primer"
     rep_origin      complement(935..1523)
                     /direction=LEFT
                     /label=ori
                     /note="high-copy-number ColE1/pMB1/pBR322/pUC origin of
                     replication"
     primer_bind     complement(1015..1034)
                     /label=pBR322ori-F
                     /note="pBR322 origin, forward primer"
     CDS             complement(1694..2554)
                     /codon_start=1
                     /gene="bla"
                     /product="beta-lactamase"
                     /label=AmpR
                     /note="confers resistance to ampicillin, carbenicillin, and
                     related antibiotics"
                     /translation="MSIQHFRVALIPFFAAFCLPVFAHPETLVKVKDAEDQLGARVGYI
                     ELDLNSGKILESFRPEERFPMMSTFKVLLCGAVLSRIDAGQEQLGRRIHYSQNDLVEYS
                     PVTEKHLTDGMTVRELCSAAITMSDNTAANLLLTTIGGPKELTAFLHNMGDHVTRLDRW
                     EPELNEAIPNDERDTTMPVAMATTLRKLLTGELLTLASRQQLIDWMEADKVAGPLLRSA
                     LPAGWFIADKSGAGERGSRGIIAALGPDGKPSRIVVIYTTGSQATMDERNRQIAEIGAS
                     LIKHW"
     primer_bind     2317..2336
                     /label=Amp-R
                     /note="Ampicillin resistance gene, reverse primer"
     promoter        complement(2555..2659)
                     /gene="bla"
                     /label=AmpR promoter
ORIGIN
        1 gactggatcc ggtaccaagg tcgggcagga agagggccta tttcccatga ttccttcata
       61 tttgcatata cgatacaagg ctgttagaga gataattaga attaatttga ctgtaaacac
      121 aaagatatta gtacaaaata cgtgacgtag aaagtaataa tttcttgggt agtttgcagt
      181 tttaaaatta tgttttaaaa tggactatca tatgcttacc gtaacttgaa agtatttcga
      241 tttcttggct ttatatatct tgtggaaagg acgaaacacc gaaggggcat gaagtttact
      301 ggttttagag ctagaaatag caagttaaaa taaggctagt ccgttatcaa cttgaaaaag
      361 tggcaccgag tcggtgcagg tcagagtcct ggctctgtga ctcagtgata aacttcatgc
      421 ctttttttcc cagtcacgac gttgtaaaac gacggccagt gaattcgaac gctgacgtca
      481 tcaacccgct ccaaggaatc gcgggcccag tgtcactagg cgggaacacc cagcgcgcgt
      541 gcgccctggc aggaagatgg ctgtgaggga caggggagtg gcgccctgca atatttgcat
      601 gtcgctatgt gttctgggaa atcaccataa acgtgaaatg tctttggatt tgggaatctt
      661 ataagttctg tatgaggacc acagatcccc agctctgtga ctcagtgacc tggaatagaa
      721 aacaaaagtt taagttattc taaggccagt ccggaatcat cctaaaaagg aggcaccgag
      781 tcggtgcaca tggtacccat gaaggggcat gaagtttatc actgagtcac atttttttaa
      841 gcttgggccg ctcgaggtac ctctctacat atgacatgtg agcaaaaggc cagcaaaagg
      901 ccaggaaccg taaaaaggcc gcgttgctgg cgtttttcca taggctccgc ccccctgacg
      961 agcatcacaa aaatcgacgc tcaagtcaga ggtggcgaaa cccgacagga ctataaagat
     1021 accaggcgtt tccccctgga agctccctcg tgcgctctcc tgttccgacc ctgccgctta
     1081 ccggatacct gtccgccttt ctcccttcgg gaagcgtggc gctttctcat agctcacgct
     1141 gtaggtatct cagttcggtg taggtcgttc gctccaagct gggctgtgtg cacgaacccc
     1201 ccgttcagcc cgaccgctgc gccttatccg gtaactatcg tcttgagtcc aacccggtaa
     1261 gacacgactt atcgccactg gcagcagcca ctggtaacag gattagcaga gcgaggtatg
     1321 taggcggtgc tacagagttc ttgaagtggt ggcctaacta cggctacact agaagaacag
     1381 tatttggtat ctgcgctctg ctgaagccag ttaccttcgg aaaaagagtt ggtagctctt
     1441 gatccggcaa acaaaccacc gctggtagcg gtggtttttt tgtttgcaag cagcagatta
     1501 cgcgcagaaa aaaaggatct caagaagatc ctttgatctt ttctacgggg tctgacgctc
     1561 agtggaacga aaactcacgt taagggattt tggtcatgag attatcaaaa aggatcttca
     1621 cctagatcct tttaaattaa aaatgaagtt ttaaatcaat ctaaagtata tatgagtaaa
     1681 cttggtctga cagttaccaa tgcttaatca gtgaggcacc tatctcagcg atctgtctat
     1741 ttcgttcatc catagttgcc tgactccccg tcgtgtagat aactacgata cgggagggct
     1801 taccatctgg ccccagtgct gcaatgatac cgcgagatcc acgctcaccg gctccagatt
     1861 tatcagcaat aaaccagcca gccggaaggg ccgagcgcag aagtggtcct gcaactttat
     1921 ccgcctccat ccagtctatt aattgttgcc gggaagctag agtaagtagt tcgccagtta
     1981 atagtttgcg caacgttgtt gccattgcta caggcatcgt ggtgtcacgc tcgtcgtttg
     2041 gtatggcttc attcagctcc ggttcccaac gatcaaggcg agttacatga tcccccatgt
     2101 tgtgcaaaaa agcggttagc tccttcggtc ctccgatcgt tgtcagaagt aagttggccg
     2161 cagtgttatc actcatggtt atggcagcac tgcataattc tcttactgtc atgccatccg
     2221 taagatgctt ttctgtgact ggtgagtact caaccaagtc attctgagaa tagtgtatgc
     2281 ggcgaccgag ttgctcttgc ccggcgtcaa tacgggataa taccgcgcca catagcagaa
     2341 ctttaaaagt gctcatcatt ggaaaacgtt cttcggggcg aaaactctca aggatcttac
     2401 cgctgttgag atccagttcg atgtaaccca ctcgtgcacc caactgatct tcagcatctt
     2461 ttactttcac cagcgtttct gggtgagcaa aaacaggaag gcaaaatgcc gcaaaaaagg
     2521 gaataagggc gacacggaaa tgttgaatac tcatactctt cctttttcaa tattattgaa
     2581 gcatttatca gggttattgt ctcatgagcg gatacatatt tgaatgtatt tagaaaaata
     2641 aacaaatagg ggttccgcgc acatttcccc gaaaagtgcc acctgacgtc gctagctgta
     2701 caaaaaagca ggctttaaag gaaccaattc agtc
//
