>Addgene plasmid #172658 | Lentiguide-Blast-eNMU710 | addgene full sequence | sequence record 349384 | Addgene NGS Result
GTTAGCTCACTCATTAGGCACCCCAGGCTTTACACTTTATGCTTCCGGCTCGTATGTTGTGTGGAATTGT
GAGCGGATAACAATTTCACACAGGAAACAGCTATGACCATGATTACGCCAAGCGCGCAATTAACCCTCAC
TAAAGGGAACAAAAGCTGGAGCTGCAAGCTTAATGTAGTCTTATGCAATACTCTTGTAGTCTTGCAACAT
GGTAACGATGAGTTAGCAACATGCCTTACAAGGAGAGAAAAAGCACCGTGCATGCCGATTGGTGGAAGTA
AGGTGGTACGATCGTGCCTTATTAGGAAGGCAACAGACGGGTCTGACATGGATTGGACGAACCACTGAAT
TGCCGCATTGCAGAGATATTGTATTTAAGTGCCTAGCTCGATACATAAACGGGTCTCTCTGGTTAGACCA
GATCTGAGCCTGGGAGCTCTCTGGCTAACTAGGGAACCCACTGCTTAAGCCTCAATAAAGCTTGCCTTGA
GTGCTTCAAGTAGTGTGTGCCCGTCTGTTGTGTGACTCTGGTAACTAGAGATCCCTCAGACCCTTTTAGT
CAGTGTGGAAAATCTCTAGCAGTGGCGCCCGAACAGGGACTTGAAAGCGAAAGGGAAACCAGAGGAGCTC
TCTCGACGCAGGACTCGGCTTGCTGAAGCGCGCACGGCAAGAGGCGAGGGGCGGCGACTGGTGAGTACGC
CAAAAATTTTGACTAGCGGAGGCTAGAAGGAGAGAGATGGGTGCGAGAGCGTCAGTATTAAGCGGGGGAG
AATTAGATCGCGATGGGAAAAAATTCGGTTAAGGCCAGGGGGAAAGAAAAAATATAAATTAAAACATATA
GTATGGGCAAGCAGGGAGCTAGAACGATTCGCAGTTAATCCTGGCCTGTTAGAAACATCAGAAGGCTGTA
GACAAATACTGGGACAGCTACAACCATCCCTTCAGACAGGATCAGAAGAACTTAGATCATTATATAATAC
AGTAGCAACCCTCTATTGTGTGCATCAAAGGATAGAGATAAAAGACACCAAGGAAGCTTTAGACAAGATA
GAGGAAGAGCAAAACAAAAGTAAGACCACCGCACAGCAAGCGGCCGCTGATCTTCAGACCTGGAGGAGGA
GATATGAGGGACAATTGGAGAAGTGAATTATATAAATATAAAGTAGTAAAAATTGAACCATTAGGAGTAG
CACCCACCAAGGCAAAGAGAAGAGTGGTGCAGAGAGAAAAAAGAGCAGTGGGAATAGGAGCTTTGTTCCT
TGGGTTCTTGGGAGCAGCAGGAAGCACTATGGGCGCAGCGTCAATGACGCTGACGGTACAGGCCAGACAA
TTATTGTCTGGTATAGTGCAGCAGCAGAACAATTTGCTGAGGGCTATTGAGGCGCAACAGCATCTGTTGC
AACTCACAGTCTGGGGCATCAAGCAGCTCCAGGCAAGAATCCTGGCTGTGGAAAGATACCTAAAGGATCA
ACAGCTCCTGGGGATTTGGGGTTGCTCTGGAAAACTCATTTGCACCACTGCTGTGCCTTGGAATGCTAGT
TGGAGTAATAAATCTCTGGAACAGATTTGGAATCACACGACCTGGATGGAGTGGGACAGAGAAATTAACA
ATTACACAAGCTTAATACACTCCTTAATTGAAGAATCGCAAAACCAGCAAGAAAAGAATGAACAAGAATT
ATTGGAATTAGATAAATGGGCAAGTTTGTGGAATTGGTTTAACATAACAAATTGGCTGTGGTATATAAAA
TTATTCATAATGATAGTAGGAGGCTTGGTAGGTTTAAGAATAGTTTTTGCTGTACTTTCTATAGTGAATA
GAGTTAGGCAGGGATATTCACCATTATCGTTTCAGACCCACCTCCCAACCCCGAGGGGACCCAGAGAGGG
CCTATTTCCCATGATTCCTTCATATTTGCATATACGATACAAGGCTGTTAGAGAGATAATTAGAATTAAT
TTGACTGTAAACACAAAGATATTAGTACAAAATACGTGACGTAGAAAGTAATAATTTCTTGGGTAGTTTG
CAGTTTTAAAATTATGTTTTAAAATGGACTATCATATGCTTACCGTAACTTGAAAGTATTTCGATTTCTT
GGCTTTATATATCTTGTGGAAAGGACGAAACACCGAAGGGGCATGAAGTTTACTGGTTTTAGAGCTAGAA
ATAGCAAGTTAAAATAAGGCTAGTCCGTTATCAACTTGAAAAAGTGGCACCGAGTCGGTGCAGGTCAGAG
TCCTGGCTCTGTGACTCAGTGATAAACTTCATGCCTTTTTTTCCCAGTCACGACGTTGTAAAACGACGGC
CAGTGAATTCGAACGCTGACGTCATCAACCCGCTCCAAGGAATCGCGGGCCCAGTGTCACTAGGCGGGAA
CACCCAGCGCGCGTGCGCCCTGGCAGGAAGATGGCTGTGAGGGACAGGGGAGTGGCGCCCTGCAATATTT
GCATGTCGCTATGTGTTCYGGGAAATCACCATAAACGTGAAATGTCTTTGGATTTGGGAATCTTATAAGT
TCTGTATGAGGACCACAGATCCCCAGCTCTGTGACTCAGTGACCTGGAATAGAAAACAAAAGTTTAAGTT
ATTCTAAGGCCAGTCCGGAATCATCCTAAAAAGGAGGCACCGAGTCGGTGCACATGGTACCCATGAAGGG
GCATGAAGTTTATCACTGAGTCACATTTTTTTAAGCTTGGGCCGCTCGAGGTACCTCTCTACAAAGCTTG
GCGTAACTAGATCTTGAGACAAATGGCAGTATTCATCCACAATTTTAAAAGAAAAGGGGGGATTGGGGGG
TACAGTGCAGGGGAAAGAATAGTAGACATAATAGCAACAGACATACAAACTAAAGAATTACAAAAACAAA
TTACAAAAATTCAAAATTTTCGGGTTTATTACAGGGACAGCAGAGATCCACTTTGGCGCCGGCTCGAGGG
GGCCCGGGTGCAAAGATGGATAAAGTTTTAAACAGAGAGGAATCTTTGCAGCTAATGGACCTTCTAGGTC
TTGAAAGGAGTGGGAATTGGCTCCGGTGCCCGTCAGTGGGCAGAGCGCACATCGCCCACAGTCCCCGAGA
AGTTGGGGGGAGGGGTCTGCAATTGATCCGGTGCCTAGAGAAGGTGGCGCGGGGTAAACTGGGAAAGTGA
TGTCGTGTACTGGCTCCGCCTTTTTCCCGAGGGTGGGGGAGAACCGTATATAAGTGCAGTAGTCGCCGTG
AACGTTCTTTTTCGCAACGGGTTTGCCGCCAGAACACAGGTAAGTGCCGTGTGTGGTTCCCGCGGGCCTG
GCCTCTTTACGGGTTATGGCCCTTGCGTGCCTTGAATTACTTCCACCTGGCTGCAGTACGTGATTCTTGA
TCCCGAGCTTCGGGTTGGAAGTGGGTGGGAGAGTTCGAGGCCTTGCGCTTAAGGAGCCCCTTCGCCTCGT
GCTTGAGTTGAGGCCTGGCCTGGGCGCTGGGGCCGCCGCGTGCGAATCTGGTGGCACCTTCGCGCCTGTC
TCGCTGCTTTCGATAAGTCTCTAGCCATTTAAAATTTTTGATGACCTGCTGCGACGCTTTTTTTCTGGCA
AGATAGTCTTGTAAATGCGGGCCAAGATCTGCACACTGGTATTTCGGTTTTTGGGGCCGCGGGCGGCGAC
GGGGCCCGTGCGTCCCAGCGCACATGTTCGGCGAGGCGGGGCCTGCGAGCGCGGCCACCGAGAATCGGAC
GGGGGTAGTCTCAAGCTGGCCGGCCTGCTCTGGTGCCTGGCCTCGCGCCGCCGTGTATCGCCCCGCCCTG
GGCGGCAAGGCTGGCCCGGTCGGCACCAGTTGCGTGAGCGGAAAGATGGCCGCTTCCCGGCCCTGCTGCA
GGGAGCTCAAAATGGAGGACGCGGCGCTCGGGAGAGCGGGCGGGTGAGTCACCCACACAAAGGAAAAGGG
CCTTTCCGTCCTCAGCCGTCGCTTCATGTGACTCCACGGAGTACCGGGCGCCGTCCAGGCACCTCGATTA
GTTCTCGAGCTTTTGGAGTACGTCGTCTTTAGGTTGGGGGGAGGGGTTTTATGCGATGGAGTTTCCCCAC
ACTGAGTGGGTGGAGACTGAAGTTAGGCCAGCTTGGCACTTGATGTAATTCTCCTTGGAATTTGCCCTTT
TTGAGTTTGGATCTTGGTTCATTCTCAAGCCTCAGACAGTGGTTCAAAGTTTTTTTCTTCCATTTCAGGT
GTCGTGACGTACGGCCACCATGGCCAAGCCTTTGTCTCAAGAAGAATCCACCCTCATTGAAAGAGCAACG
GCTACAATCAACAGCATCCCCATCTCTGAAGACTACAGCGTCGCCAGCGCAGCTCTCTCTAGCGACGGCC
GCATCTTCACTGGTGTCAATGTATATCATTTTACTGGGGGACCTTGTGCAGAACTCGTGGTGCTGGGCAC
TGCTGCTGCTGCGGCAGCTGGCAACCTGACTTGTATCGTCGCGATCGGAAATGAGAACAGGGGCATCTTG
AGCCCCTGCGGACGGTGCCGACAGGTGCTTCTCGATCTGCATCCTGGGATCAAAGCCATAGTGAAGGACA
GTGATGGACAGCCGACGGCAGTTGGGATTCGTGAATTGCTGCCCTCTGGTTATGTGTGGGAGGGCTAAAC
GCGTTAAGTCGACAATCAACCTCTGGATTACAAAATTTGTGAAAGATTGACTGGTATTCTTAACTATGTT
GCTCCTTTTACGCTATGTGGATACGCTGCTTTAATGCCTTTGTATCATGCTATTGCTTCCCGTATGGCTT
TCATTTTCTCCTCCTTGTATAAATCCTGGTTGCTGTCTCTTTATGAGGAGTTGTGGCCCGTTGTCAGGCA
ACGTGGCGTGGTGTGCACTGTGTTTGCTGACGCAACCCCCACTGGTTGGGGCATTGCCACCACCTGTCAG
CTCCTTTCCGGGACTTTCGCTTTCCCCCTCCCTATTGCCACGGCGGAACTCATCGCCGCCTGCCTTGCCC
GCTGCTGGACAGGGGCTCGGCTGTTGGGCACTGACAATTCCGTGGTGTTGTCGGGGAAATCATCGTCCTT
TCCTTGGCTGCTCGCCTGTGTTGCCACCTGGATTCTGCGCGGGACGTCCTTCTGCTACGTCCCTTCGGCC
CTCAATCCAGCGGACCTTCCTTCCCGCGGCCTGCTGCCGGCTCTGCGGCCTCTTCCGCGTCTTCGCCTTC
GCCCTCAGACGAGTCGGATCTCCCTTTGGGCCGCCTCCCCGCGTCGACTTTAAGACCAATGACTTACAAG
GCAGCTGTAGATCTTAGCCACTTTTTAAAAGAAAAGGGGGGACTGGAAGGGCTAATTCACTCCCAACGAA
GACAAGATCTGCTTTTTGCTTGTACTGGGTCTCTCTGGTTAGACCAGATCTGAGCCTGGGAGCTCTCTGG
CTAACTAGGGAACCCACTGCTTAAGCCTCAATAAAGCTTGCCTTGAGTGCTTCAAGTAGTGTGTGCCCGT
CTGTTGTGTGACTCTGGTAACTAGAGATCCCTCAGACCCTTTTAGTCAGTGTGGAAAATCTCTAGCAGTA
CGTATAGTAGTTCATGTCATCTTATTATTCAGTATTTATAACTTGCAAAGAAATGAATATCAGAGAGTGA
GAGGAACTTGTTTATTGCAGCTTATAATGGTTACAAATAAAGCAATAGCATCACAAATTTCACAAATAAA
GCATTTTTTTCACTGCATTCTAGTTGTGGTTTGTCCAAACTCATCAATGTATCTTATCATGTCTGGCTCT
AGCTATCCCGCCCCTAACTCCGCCCATCCCGCCCCTAACTCCGCCCAGTTCCGCCCATTCTCCGCCCCAT
GGCTGACTAATTTTTTTTATTTATGCAGAGGCCGAGGCCGCCTCGGCCTCTGAGCTATTCCAGAAGTAGT
GAGGAGGCTTTTTTGGAGGCCTAGGGACGTACCCAATTCGCCCTATAGTGAGTCGTATTACGCGCGCTCA
CTGGCCGTCGTTTTACAACGTCGTGACTGGGAAAACCCTGGCGTTACCCAACTTAATCGCCTTGCAGCAC
ATCCCCCTTTCGCCAGCTGGCGTAATAGCGAAGAGGCCCGCACCGATCGCCCTTCCCAACAGTTGCGCAG
CCTGAATGGCGAATGGG
[124 nt withheld, positions 6108-6231]
C
[91 nt withheld, positions 6233-6323]
A
[49 nt withheld, positions 6325-6373]
CCTTTGACGTTGGAGTCCACGTTCTTTAATAGTGGACTCTTGTTCCAAACTGGAACAACACTCAACCCTA
TCTCGGTCTATTCTTTTGATTTATAAGGGATTTTGCCGATTTCGGCCTATTGGTTAAAAAATGAGCTGAT
TTAACAAAAATTTAACGCGAATTTTAACAAAATATTAACGCTTACAATTTAGGTGGCACTTTTCGGGGAA
ATGTGCGCGGAACCCCTATTTGTTTATTTTTCTAAATACATTCAAATATGTATCCGCTCATGAGACAATA
ACCCTGATAAATGCTTCAATAATATTGAAAAAGGAAGAGTATGAGTATTCAACATTTCCGTGTCGCCCTT
ATTCCCTTTTTTGCGGCATTTTGCCTTCCTGTTTTTGCTCACCCAGAAACGCTGGTGAAAGTAAAAGATG
CTGAAGATCAGTTGGGTGCACGAGTGGGTTACATCGAACTGGATCTCAACAGCGGTAAGATCCTTGAGAG
TTTTCGCCCCGAAGAACGTTTTCCAATGATGAGCACTTTTAAAGTTCTGCTATGTGGCGCGGTATTATCC
CGTATTGACGCCGGGCAAGAGCAACTCGGTCGCCGCATACACTATTCTCAGAATGACTTGGTTGAGTACT
CACCAGTCACAGAAAAGCATCTTACGGATGGCATGACAGTAAGAGAATTATGCAGTGCTGCCATAACCAT
GAGTGATAACACTGCGGCCAACTTACTTCTGACAACGATCGGAGGACCGAAGGAGCTAACCGCTTTTTTG
CACAACATGGGGGATCATGTAACTCGCCTTGATCGTTGGGAACCGGAGCTGAATGAAGCCATACCAAACG
ACGAGCGTGACACCACGATGCCTGTAGCAATGGCAACAACGTTGCGCAAACTATTAACTGGCGAACTACT
TACTCTAGCTTCCCGGCAACAATTAATAGACTGGATGGAGGCGGATAAAGTTGCAGGACCACTTCTGCGC
TCGGCCCTTCCGGCTGGCTGGTTTATTGCTGATAAATCTGGAGCCGGTGAGCGTGGGTCTCGCGGTATCA
TTGCAGCACTGGGGCCAGATGGTAAGCCCTCCCGTATCGTAGTTATCTACACGACGGGGAGTCAGGCAAC
TATGGATGAACGAAATAGACAGATCGCTGAGATAGGTGCCTCACTGATTAAGCATTGGTAACTGTCAGAC
CAAGTTTACTCATATATACTTTAGATTGATTTAAAACTTCATTTTTAATTTAAAAGGATCTAGGTGAAGA
TCCTTTTTGATAATCTCATGACCAAAATCCCTTAACGTGAGTTTTCGTTCCACTGAGCGTCAGACCCCGT
AGAAAAGATCAAAGGATCTTCTTGAGATCCTTTTTTTCTGCGCGTAATCTGCTGCTTGCAAACAAAAAAA
CCACCGCTACCAGCGGTGGTTTGTTTGCCGGATCAAGAGCTACCAACTCTTTTTCCGAAGGTAACTGGCT
TCAGCAGAGCGCAGATACCAAATACTGTTCTTCTAGTGTAGCCGTAGTTAGGCCACCACTTCAAGAACTC
TGTAGCACCGCCTACATACCTCGCTCTGCTAATCCTGTTACCAGTGGCTGCTGCCAGTGGCGATAAGTCG
TGTCTTACCGGGTTGGACTCAAGACGATAGTTACCGGATAAGGCGCAGCGGTCGGGCTGAACGGGGGGTT
CGTGCACACAGCCCAGCTTGGAGCGAACGACCTACACCGAACTGAGATACCTACAGCGTGAGCTACGAGA
AAGCGCCACGCTTCCCGAAGGGAGAAAGGCGGACAGGTATCCGGTAAGCGGCAGGGTCGGAACAGGAGAG
CGCACGAGGGAGCTTCCAGGGGGAAACGCCTGGTATCTTTATAGTCCTGTCGGGTTTCGCCACCTCTGAC
TTGAGCGTCGATTTTTGTGATGCTCGTCAGGGGGGCGGAGCCTATGGAAAAACGCCAGCAACGCGGCCTT
TTTACGGTTCCTGGCCTTTTGCTGGCCTTTTGCTCACATGTTCTTTCCTGCGTTATCCCCTGATTCTGTG
GATAACCGTATTACCGCCTTTGAGTGAGCTGATACCGCTCGCCGCAGCCGAACGACCGAGCGCAGCGAGT
CAGTGAGCGAGGAAGCGGAAGAGCGCCCAATACGCAAACCGCCTCTCCCCGCGCGTTGGCCGATTCATTA
ATGCAGCTGGCACGACAGGTTTCCCGACTGGAAAGCGGGCAGTGAGCGCAACGCAATTAATGTGA
Features (pLannotate 1.2.2; 31 found; start..end, strand, type, name):
     29..59      +  promoter       lac promoter: promoter for the E. coli lac operon
     67..83      +  protein_bind   lac operator: The lac repressor binds to the lac operator to inhibit transcription in E. coli. This inhibition can be relieved by adding lactose or isopropyl-β-D-thiogalactopyranoside (IPTG). lac repressor encoded by lacI
    128..146     +  promoter       T3 promoter: promoter for bacteriophage T3 RNA polymerase
    174..400     +  promoter       RSV promoter: Rous sarcoma virus enhancer/promoter
    401..581     +  LTR            5' LTR (truncated): truncated 5' long terminal repeat (LTR) from HIV-1
    628..753     +  misc_feature   HIV-1 Ψ: packaging signal of human immunodeficiency virus type 1
    737..1100    +  CDS            HIV-1 gag (fragment): gag protein from human immunodeficiency virus 1; gag
   1246..1479    +  misc_feature   RRE: The Rev response element (RRE) of HIV-1 allows for Rev-dependent mRNA export from the nucleus to the cytoplasm.
   1856..1882    +  CDS            Rev (fragment): human immunodeficiency virus 1 (HIV-1) Rev protein; rev; enhances nuclear export of unspliced and incompletely spliced viral mRNAs
   1886..2126    +  promoter       U6 promoter: RNA polymerase III promoter for human U6 snRNA
   2156..2231    +  misc_RNA       gRNA scaffold: guide RNA scaffold for the Streptococcus pyogenes CRISPR/Cas9 system
   2279..2318    -  CDS            lacZα (fragment): LacZα fragment of β-galactosidase; lacZ fragment
   2321..2530    +  promoter       H1 promoter: human H1 RNA promoter
   2773..2890    +  misc_feature   cPPT/CTS: central polypurine tract and central termination sequence of HIV-1
   2956..3022    +  CDS            small t antigen (fragment): SV40 (simian virus 40) small t antigen
   3048..3259    +  promoter       EF-1α core promoter: core promoter for human elongation factor EF-1α
   3260..4198    +  intron         EF-1α intron A: intron upstream of the start codon of human EF-1α
   4220..4618    +  CDS            BSD: blasticidin S deaminase; Aspergillus terreus BSD; confers resistance to blasticidin
   4634..5222    +  misc_feature   WPRE: woodchuck hepatitis virus posttranscriptional regulatory element
   5273..5292    +  misc_feature   cPPT/CTS (fragment): central polypurine tract and central termination sequence of HIV-1
   5294..5527    +  LTR            3' LTR (ΔU3): self-inactivating 3' long terminal repeat (LTR) from HIV-1
   5605..5726    +  polyA_signal   SV40 poly(A) signal: SV40 polyadenylation signal
   5766..5901    +  rep_origin     SV40 ori: SV40 origin of replication
   5922..5940    -  promoter       T7 promoter: promoter for bacteriophage T7 RNA polymerase
   5948..6103    +  CDS            lacZα (fragment): LacZα fragment of β-galactosidase; lacZ fragment
   6108..6536    +  rep_origin     f1 ori (sequence partly withheld): f1 bacteriophage origin of replication; arrow indicates direction of (+) strand synthesis
   6589..6693    +  promoter       AmpR promoter: bla
   6694..7554    +  CDS            AmpR: β-lactamase; bla; confers resistance to ampicillin, carbenicillin, and related antibiotics
   7725..8313    +  rep_origin     ori: high-copy-number ColE1/pMB1/pBR322/pUC origin of replication
   8496..8588    +  CDS            lacI (fragment): lac repressor; lacI; The lac repressor binds to the lac operator to inhibit transcription in E. coli. This inhibition can be relieved by adding lactose or isopropyl-β-D-thiogalactopyranoside (IPTG).
   8601..14      +  protein_bind   CAP binding site (across the origin): CAP binding activates transcription in the presence of cAMP. E. coli catabolite activator protein
