[The description below was written by a language model from this plasmid's Addgene catalogue record, the feature table of its GenBank file and pLannotate feature annotations shown in this document.]
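Description:
Lentiguide-Blast-eNMU710 is a third-generation, self-inactivating HIV-1 lentiviral transfer plasmid built on the Lentiguide-U6-Blasticidin backbone and designed to deliver a pair of prime editing guide RNAs (pegRNAs) to mammalian cells. In bacteria it is maintained through a high-copy ColE1/pUC origin with ampicillin resistance (bla); an f1 origin and an SV40 origin are also present. The viral portion comprises an RSV promoter driving a truncated 5' LTR, the Ψ packaging signal with a gag fragment, the RRE for Rev-dependent export, a cPPT/CTS, WPRE and a ΔU3 3' LTR followed by an SV40 poly(A) signal. Together these allow the genome to be packaged when helper functions are supplied in trans and integrated without regenerating an active LTR promoter.

The payload consists of two RNA polymerase III cassettes in tandem: a human U6 promoter followed by an S. pyogenes Cas9 guide scaffold, and a human H1 promoter driving the second pegRNA (pegRNA-eNMUA and pegRNA-eNMUB). The spacer and extension sequences are not specified in the record, and a second scaffold after H1 is not annotated. Downstream, an EF-1α core promoter with its intron A expresses blasticidin S deaminase for selection of transduced cells. The construct carries no editor, so the prime editor must be provided separately. Its stated purpose is to programme a precise 710-bp deletion at the e-NMU locus by paired prime editing.

Two sequence records accompany the entry. The 8,608-nt sequencing result matches the lentiviral design described. The 2,734-bp GenBank file shows only the U6/H1 cassette with an ori and AmpR, lacks all lentiviral and blasticidin elements, and appears to represent a different or partial map.
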