Addgene plasmid #172658: Lentiguide-Blast-eNMU710
Purpose: Expressing paired pegRNAs from human U6 and H1 promoters to make 710-bp deletion on e-NMU locus
Depositing lab: Jay Shendure. Depositing organization: University of Washington. Publication: Precise genomic deletions using paired prime editing. Choi J, Chen W, Suiter CC, Lee C, Chardon FM, Yang W, Leith A, Daza RM, Martin B, Shendure J. Nat Biotechnol. 2021 Oct 14. pii: 10.1038/s41587-021-01025-z. doi: 10.1038/s41587-021-01025-z. PubMed 34650269.
Backbone
  Vector backbone: Lentiguide-U6-Blasticidin
  Vector type: CRISPR
  Selectable markers: Blasticidin
Growth in bacteria
  Bacterial resistance: Ampicillin, 100 μg/mL
  Growth temperature: 30°C
  Growth strain: NEB Stable
  Copy number: High Copy
Gene/Insert
  Gene/Insert name: pegRNA-eNMUA/pegRNA-eNMUB
  gRNA/shRNA sequence: unspecified
  Species: Synthetic
  Cloning method: Restriction Enzyme; 5′ cloning site unknown (unknown if destroyed); 3′ cloning site unknown (unknown if destroyed)
  Sequencing primers: 5′ GACTATCATATGCTTACCGT
Terms and licenses: Academic/Nonprofit Terms; Industry Terms: Not Available to Industry
Depositor comments: Please visit https://www.biorxiv.org/content/10.1101/2020.12.30.424891v1 for bioRxiv preprint.
How to cite: Lentiguide-Blast-eNMU710 was a gift from Jay Shendure (Addgene plasmid # 172658 ; http://n2t.net/addgene:172658 ; RRID:Addgene_172658)
